>Addgene plasmid #207874 | GW1-mScarlet-Epac-GeNL | addgene full sequence | sequence record 409921 | Addgene NGS Result
CTATGCGGCATCAGAGCAGATTGTACTGAGAGTGCACCATATGAAGACGTCGCCTCCTCACTACTTCTGG
AATAGCTCAGAGGCCGAGGCGGCCTCGGCCTCTGCATAAATAAAAAAAATTAGTCAGGGCGCCATTCGCC
ATTCAGGCTGCGCAACTGTTGGGAAGGGCGATCGGTGCGGGCCTCTTCGCTATTACGCCAGCTGGCGAAA
GGGGGATGTGCTGCAAGGCGATTAAGTTGGGTAACGCCAGGGTTTTCCCAGTCACGACGTTGTAAAACGA
CGGCCAGTGCCCGTGTCAAGGACGGTGACTGCAGTGAATAATAAAATGTGTGTTTGTCCGAAATACGCGT
TTTGAGATTTCTGTCGCCGACTAAATTCATGTCGCGCGATAGTGGTGTTTATCGCCGATAGAGATGGCGA
TATTGGAAAAATCGATATTTGAAAATATGGCATATTGAAAATGTCGCCGATGTGAGTTTCTGTGTAACTG
ATATCGCCATTTTTCCAAAAGTGATTTTTGGGCATACGCGATATCTGGCGATAGCGCTTATATCGTTTAC
GGGGGATGGCGATAGACGACTTTGGTGACTTGGGCGATTCTGTGTGTCGCAAATATCGCAGTTTCGATAT
AGGTGACAGACGATATGAGGCTATATCGCCGATAGAGGCGACATCAAGCTGGCACATGGCCAATGCATAT
CGATCTATACATTGAATCAATATTGGCCATTAGCCATATTATTCATTGGTTATATAGCATAAATCAATAT
TGGCTATTGGCCATTGCATACGTTGTATCCATATCATAATATGTACATTTATATTGGCTCATGTCCAACA
TTACCGCCATGTTGACATTGATTATTGACTAGTTATTAATAGTAATCAATTACGGGGTCATTAGTTCATA
GCCCATATATGGAGTTCCGCGTTACATAACTTACGGTAAATGGCCCGCCTGGCTGACCGCCCAACGACCC
CCGCCCATTGACGTCAATAATGACGTATGTTCCCATAGTAACGCCAATAGGGACTTTCCATTGACGTCAA
TGGGTGGAGTATTTACGGTAAACTGCCCACTTGGCAGTACATCAAGTGTATCATATGCCAAGTACGCCCC
CTATTGACGTCAATGACGGTAAATGGCCCGCCTGGCATTATGCCCAGTACATGACCTTATGGGACTTTCC
TACTTGGCAGTACATCTACGTATTAGTCATCGCTATTACCATGGTGATGCGGTTTTGGCAGTACATCAAT
GGGCGTGGATAGCGGTTTGACTCACGGGGATTTCCAAGTCTCCACCCCATTGACGTCAATGGGAGTTTGT
TTTGGCACCAAAATCAACGGGACTTTCCAAAATGTCGTAACAACTCCGCCCCATTGACGCAAATGGGCGG
TAGGCGTGTACGGTGGGAGGTCTATATAAGCAGAGCTCGTTTAGTGAACCGTCAGATCGCCTGGAGACGC
CATCCACGCTGTTTTGACCTCCATAGAAGACACCGGGACCGATCCAGCCTCCGCGGCCGGGAACGGTGCA
TTGGAACGCGGATTCCCCGTGCCAAGAGTGACGTAAGTACCGCCTATAGAGTCTATAGGCCCACCCCCTT
GGCTTCTTATGCATGCTATACTGTTTTTGGCTTGGGGTCTATACACCCCCGCTTCCTCATGTTATAGGTG
ATGGTATAGCTTAGCCTATAGGTGTGGGTTATTGACCATTATTGACCACTCCCCTATTGGTGACGATACT
TTCCATTACTAATCCATAACATGGCTCTTTGCCACAACTCTCTTTATTGGCTATATGCCAATACACTGTC
CTTCAGAGACTGACACGGACTCTGTATTTTTACAGGATGGGGTCTCATTTATTATTTACAAATTCACATA
TACAACACCACCGTCCCCAGTGCCCGCAGTTTTTATTAAACATAACGTGGGATCTCCACGCGAATCTCGG
GTACGTGTTCCGGACATGGGCTCTTCTCCGGTAGCGGCGGAGCTTCTACATCCGAGCCCTGCTCCCATGC
CTCCAGCGACTCATGGTCGCTCGGCAGCTCCTTGCTCCTAACAGTGGAGGCCAGACTTAGGCACAGCACG
ATGCCCACCACCACCAGTGTGCCGCACAAGGCCGTGGCGGTAGGGTATGTGTCTGAAAATGAGCTCGGGG
AGCGGGCTTGCACCGCTGACGCATTTGGAAGACTTAAGGCAGCGGCAGAAGAAGATGCAGGCAGCTGAGT
TGTTGTGTTCTGATAAGAGTCAGAGGTAACTCCCGTTGCGGTGCTGTTAACGGTGGAGGGCAGTGTAGTC
TGAGCAGTACTCGTTGCTGCCGCGCGCGCCACCAGACATAATAGCTGACAGACTAACAGACTGTTCCTTT
CCATGGGTCTTTTCTGCAGTCACCGTCCTTGACACGAAGCTTCCCGGCCACAGCAATCGATCCATGACAC
AACCAGTGACAAGCAGTCCCCCAGTGAAACCGCATCCGCATCCGAGTCCGATACCGATAAAGATTCTGAA
TCGGAGTGAGTGCCGCGTCCGAGAGCGTTCCCTGTCCACGTCCACCATCGGCGGAGCAGGTGTGCCTGAG
GCCTCTAGACCACCATGGTGAGCAAGGGCGAGGCAGTGATCAAGGAGTTCATGCGGTTCAAGGTGCACAT
GGAGGGCTCCATGAACGGCCACGAGTTCGAGATCGAGGGCGAGGGCGAGGGCCGCCCCTACGAGGGCACC
CAGACCGCCAAGCTGAAGGTGACCAAGGGTGGCCCCCTGCCCTTCTCCTGGGACATCCTGTCCCCTCAGT
TCATGTACGGCTCCAGGGCCTTCACCAAGCACCCCGCCGACATCCCCGACTACTATAAGCAGTCCTTCCC
CGAGGGCTTCAAGTGGGAGCGCGTGATGAACTTCGAGGACGGCGGCGCCGTGACCGTGACCCAGGACACC
TCCCTGGAGGACGGCACCCTGATCTACAAGGTGAAGCTCCGCGGCACCAACTTCCCTCCTGACGGCCCCG
TAATGCAGAAGAAGACAATGGGCTGGGAAGCGTCCACCGAGCGGTTGTACCCCGAGGACGGCGTGCTGAA
GGGCGACATTAAGATGGCCCTGCGCCTGAAGGACGGCGGCCGCTACCTGGCGGACTTCAAGACCACCTAC
AAGGCCAAGAAGCCCGTGCAGATGCCCGGCGCCTACAACGTCGACCGCAAGTTGGACATCACCTCCCACA
ACGAGGACTACACCGTGGTGGAACAGTACGAACGCTCCGAGGGCCGCCACTCCACCGGCGGCATGGACGA
GCTGTACAAGGCTGGTACCCCCGTGGGAACTCATGAGATGGAGGAGGAGTTGGCCGAAGCTGTGGCCCTG
CTCTCCCAGCGGGGGCCTGACGCCCTGCTCACTGTGGCACTTCGAAAGCCCCCAGGTCAGCGCACGGATG
AAGAGCTGGACCTCATCTTTGAGGAGCTGCTGCACATCAAGGCTGTGGCCCACCTCTCCAACTCGGTGAA
GCGAGAATTAGCGGCTGTTCTGCTCTTTGAACCACACAGCAAGGCAGGGACCGTGTTGTTCAGCCAGGGG
GACAAGGGCACTTCGTGGTACATTATCTGGAAGGGATCTGTCAACGTGGTGACCCATGGCAAGGGGCTGG
TGACCACCCTGCATGAGGGAGATGATTTTGGACAGCTGGCTCTGGTGAATGATGCACCCCGGGCAGCCAC
CATCATCCTGCGAGAAGACAACTGTCATTTCCTGCGTGTGGACAAGCAGGACTTCAACCGTATCATCAAG
GATGTGGAGGCAAAGACCATGCGGCTGGAAGAACATGGCAAAGTGGTGCTGGTGCTGGAGAGAGCCTCTC
AGGGCGCCGGCCCTTCCCGACCCCCAACCCCAGGCAGGAACCGGTATACAGTGATGTCTGGCACCCCAGA
GAAGATCCTAGAGCTTCTGTTGGAGGCCATGGGACCAGATTCCAGTGCTCATGACCAAACAGAGACATTC
CTCAGCGACTTCCTCCTGACCCACAGGGTCTTCATGCCCAGCGCCCAACTCTGCGCTGCCCTTCTGCACC
ACTTCCATGTGGAGCCTGCGGGTGGCAGCGAGCAGGAGCGCAGCACCTACGTCTGCAACAAGAGGCAGCA
GATCTTGCGGCTGGTCAGCCAGTGGGTGGCCCTGTATGGCTCCATGCTCCACACTGACCCTGTGGCCACC
AGCTTCCTCCAGAAACTCTCAGACCTGGTGGGCAGGGACACCCGACTCAGCAACCTGCTGAGGGAGCAGT
GGCCAGAGAGGCGGCGATGCCACAGGTTGGAGAATGGCTGTGGGAATGCATCTCCTCAGATGAAGGCCCG
GAACTTGCCTGTTTGGCTCCCCAACCAGGACGAGCCCCTTCCTGGCAGCAGCTGTGCCATCCAAGTTGGG
GATAAAGTCCCCTATGACATCTGCCGGCCAGACCACTCAGTGTTGACCCTGCAGCTGCCTGTGACAGCCT
CCGTGAGAGAGGTGATGGCAGCGTTGGCCCAGGAGGATGGCTGGACCAAGGGGCAGGTGCTGGTGAAGGT
CAATTCTGCAGGTGATGCCATTGGCCTGCAGCCAGATGCCCGTGGTGTGGCCACATCTCTGGGGCTCAAT
GAGCGTCTCTTTGTTGTCAACCCACAGGAAGCGCATGAGCTGATCCCACACCCTGACCAGCTGGGGCCCA
CTGTGGGCTCTGCTGAGGGGCTGGACCTGGTGAGTGCCAAGGACCTGGCAGGCCAGCTGACGGACCACGA
CTGGAGCCTCTTCAACAGTATCCACCAGGTGGAGCTGATCCACTATGTGCTGGGCCCCCAGCATCTGCGG
GATGTCACCACCGCCAACCTGGAGCGCTTCATGCGCCGCTTCAATGAGCTGCAGTACTGGGTGGCCACCG
AGCTGTGTCTCTGCCCCGTGCCCGGCCCCCGGGCCCAGCTGCTCAGGAAGTTCATTAAGCTGGCGGCCCA
CCTCAAGGAGCAGAAGAATCTCAATTCCTTCTTTGCCGTCATGTTTGGCCTCAGCAACTCGGCCATCAGC
CACCTAGCCCACACCTGGGAGCGGCTGCCCCACAAAGTCCGGAAGCTGTACTCCGCCCTCGAGAGGCTGC
TGGACCCCTCATGGAACCACCGGGTATACCGACTGGCCCTCGCCAAGCTCTCCCCTCCTGTCATCCCCTT
CATGCCCCTTCTTCTCAAAGACATGACCTTCATTCATGAGGGAAACCACACACTAGTGGAGAATCTCATC
AACTTTGAGAAGATGAGAATGATGGCCAGAGTCGCGCGGATGCTGCACCACTGCCGAAGCCACAACCCTG
TGCCTCTCTCACCACTCAGAAGCCGAGTTTCCCACCTCCACGAGGACAGCCAGGTGGCGAGGATTTCCAC
ATGCTCGGAGCAGTCCCTGAGCACCCGGAGTCCAGCCAGCACCTGGGCTTATGTCCAGCAGCTGAAGGTC
ATTGACAACCAGCGGGAACTCTCCCGCCTCTCCCGAGAGCTGGAGCCAGAGCAAGTCAGCAAGGGCGAGG
AGGATAACATGGCCTCTCTCCCAGCGACACATGAGTTACACATCTTTGGCTCCATCAACGGTGTGGACTT
TGACATGGTGGGTCAGGGCACCGGCAATCCAAATGATGGTTATGAGGAGTTAAACCTGAAGTCCACCAAG
GGTGACCTCCAGTTCTCCCCCTGGATTCTGGTCCCTCATATCGGGTATGGCTTCCATCAGTACCTGCCCT
ACCCTGACGGGATGTCGCCTTTCCAGGCCGCCATGGTAGATGGCTCCGGCTACCAAGTCCATCGCACAAT
GCAGTTTGAAGATGGTGCCTCCCTTACTGTTAACTACCGCTACACCTACGAGGGAAGCCACATCAAAGGA
GAGGCCCAGGTGAAGGGGACTGGTTTCCCTGCTGACGGTCCTGTGATGACCAACTCGCTGACCGCTGCGG
ACTGGTGCAGGTCGAAGAAGACTTACCCCAACGACAAAACCATCATCAGTACCTTTAAGTGGAGTTACAC
CACTGGAAATGGCAAGCGCTACCGGAGCACTGCGCGGACCACCTACACCTTTGCCAAGCCAATGGCGGCT
AACTATCTGAAGAACCAGCCGATGTACGTGTTCCGTAAGACGGAGCTCAAGCACTCCAAGACCGAGCTCA
ACTTCAAGGAGTGGCAAAAGGCGTTCACCGGCTTCGAAGATTTCGTTGGGGACTGGCGACAGACAGCCGG
CTACAACCTGGACCAAGTCCTTGAACAGGGAGGTGTGTCCAGTTTGTTTCAGAATCTCGGGGTGTCCGTA
ACTCCGATCCAAAGGATTGTCCTGAGCGGTGAAAATGGGCTGAAGATCGACATCCATGTCATCATCCCGT
ATGAAGGTCTGAGCGGCGACCAAATGGGCCAGATCGAAAAAATTTTTAAGGTGGTGTACCCTGTGGATGA
TCATCACTTTAAGGTGATCCTGCACTATGGCACACTGGTAATCGACGGGGTTACGCCGAACATGATCGAC
TATTTCGGACGGCCGTATGAAGGCATCGCCGTGTTCGACGGCAAAAAGATCACTGTAACAGGGACCCTGT
GGAACGGCAACAAAATTATCGACGAGCGCCTGATCAACCCCGACGGCTCCCTGCTGTTCCGAGTAACCAT
CAACGGAGTGACCGGCTGGCGGCTGTGCGAACGCATTCTGGCCTAAACTCGACGAATTCATTGATCATAA
TCAGCCATACCACATTTGTAGAGGTTTTACTTGCTTTAAAAAACCTCCCACACCTCCCCCTGAACCTGAA
ACATAAAATGAATGCAATTGTTGTTGTTAACTTGTTTATTGCAGCTTATAATGGTTACAAATAAAGCAAT
AGCATCACAAATTTCACAAATAAAGCATTTTTTTCACTGCATTCTAGTTGTGGTTTGTCCAAACTCATCA
ATGTATCTTATCATGTCTGGATCCGTACCGAGCTCGCGTAATCATGTCATAGCTGTTTCCTGTGTGAAAT
TGTTATCCGCTCACAATTCCACACAACATACGAGCCGGAAGCATAAAGTGTAAAGCCTGGGGTGCCTAAT
GAGTGAGCTAACTACATTAATTGCGTTGCGCTCACTGCCCGCTTTCCAGTCGGGAAACCTGTCGTGCCAG
CTGCATTAATGAATCGGCCAACGCGCGGGGAGAGGCGGTTTGCGTATTGGGCGCTCTTCCGCTTCCTCGC
TCACTGACTCGCTGCGCTCGGTCGTTCGGCTGCGGCGAGCGGTATCAGCTCACTCAAAGGCGGTAATACG
GTTATCCACAGAATCAGGGGATAACGCAGGAAAGAACATGTGAGCAAAAGGCCAGCAAAAGGCCAGGAAC
CGTAAAAAGGCCGCGTTGCTGGCGTTTTTCCATAGGCTCCGCCCCCCTGACGAGCATCACAAAAATCGAC
GCTCAAGTCAGAGGTGGCGAAACCCGACAGGACTATAAAGATACCAGGCGTTTCCCCCTGGAAGCTCCCT
CGTGCGCTCTCCTGTTCCGACCCTGCCGCTTACCGGATACCTGTCCGCCTTTCTCCCTTCGGGAAGCGTG
GCGCTTTCTCATAGCTCACGCTGTAGGTATCTCAGTTCGGTGTAGGTCGTTCGCTCCAAGCTGGGCTGTG
TGCACGAACCCCCCGTTCAGCCCGACCGCTGCGCCTTATCCGGTAACTATCGTCTTGAGTCCAACCCGGT
AAGACACGACTTATCGCCACTGGCAGCAGCCACTGGTAACAGGATTAGCAGAGCGAGGTATGTAGGCGGT
GCTACAGAGTTCTTGAAGTGGTGGCCTAACTACGGCTACACTAGAAGAACAGTATTTGGTATCTGCGCTC
TGCTGAAGCCAGTTACCTTCGGAAAAAGAGTTGGTAGCTCTTGATCCGGCAAACAAACCACCGCTGGTAG
CGGTGGTTTTTTTGTTTGCAAGCAGCAGATTACGCGCAGAAAAAAAGGATCTCAAGAAGATCCTTTGATC
TTTTCTACGGGGTCTGACGCTCAGTGGAACGAAAACTCACGTTAAGGGATTTTGGTCATGAGATTATCAA
AAAGGATCTTCACCTAGATCCTTTTAAATTAAAAATGAAGTTTTAAATCAATCTAAAGTATATATGAGTA
AACTTGGTCTGACAGTTACCAATGCTTAATCAGTGAGGCACCTATCTCAGCGATCTGTCTATTTCGTTCA
TCCATAGTTGCCTGACTCCCCGTCGTGTAGATAACTACGATACGGGAGGGCTTACCATCTGGCCCCAGTG
CTGCAATGATACCGCGAGACCCACGCTCACCGGCTCCAGATTTATCAGCAATAAACCAGCCAGCCGGAAG
GGCCGAGCGCAGAAGTGGTCCTGCAACTTTATCCGCCTCCATCCAGTCTATTAATTGTTGCCGGGAAGCT
AGAGTAAGTAGTTCGCCAGTTAATAGTTTGCGCAACGTTGTTGCCATTGCTACAGGCATCGTGGTGTCAC
GCTCGTCGTTTGGTATGGCTTCATTCAGCTCCGGTTCCCAACGATCAAGGCGAGTTACATGATCCCCCAT
GTTGTGCAAAAAAGCGGTTAGCTCCTTCGGTCCTCCGATCGTTGTCAGAAGTAAGTTGGCCGCAGTGTTA
TCACTCATGGTTATGGCAGCACTGCATAATTCTCTTACTGTCATGCCATCCGTAAGATGCTTTTCTGTGA
CTGGTGAGTACTCAACCAAGTCATTCTGAGAATAGTGTATGCGGCGACCGAGTTGCTCTTGCCCGGCGTC
AATACGGGATAATACCGCGCCACATAGCAGAACTTTAAAAGTGCTCATCATTGGAAAACGTTCTTCGGGG
CGAAAACTCTCAAGGATCTTACCGCTGTTGAGATCCAGTTCGATGTAACCCACTCGTGCACCCAACTGAT
CTTCAGCATCTTTTACTTTCACCAGCGTTTCTGGGTGAGCAAAAACAGGAAGGCAAAATGCCGCAAAAAA
GGGAATAAGGGCGACACGGAAATGTTGAATACTCATACTCTTCCTTTTTCAATAAGCGGCCGCGGCCATG
CCGGCCACTAGTCTCGAGGGCC
[37 nt withheld, positions 9053-9089]
AGATTGTATAAGCAAATATTTAAATTGTAAGCGTTAATATTTTGTTAAAATTCGCGTTAAATTTTTGTTA
AATCAGCTCATTTTTTAACCAATAGGCCGAAATCGGCAAAATCCCTTATAAATCAAAAGAATAGACCGAG
ATAGGGT
[37 nt withheld, positions 9237-9273]
AAAGAACGTGGACTCCAACGTCAAAGG
[49 nt withheld, positions 9301-9349]
T
[91 nt withheld, positions 9351-9441]
G
[124 nt withheld, positions 9443-9566]
GGGGATCCCTCGAGTTATTATTGAAGCATTTATCAGGGTTATTGTCTCATGAGCGGATACATATTTGAAT
GTATTTAGAAAAATAAACAAATAGGGGTTCCGCGCACATTTCCCCGAAAAGTGCCACCTGACGTCTAAGA
AACCATTATTATCATGACATTAACCTATAAAAATAGGCGTATCACGAGGCCCTTTCGTCTCGCGCGTTTC
GGTGATGACGGTGAAAACCTCTGACACATGCAGCTCCCGGAGACGGTCACAGCTTGTCTGTAAGCGGATG
CCGGGAGCAGACAAGCCCGTCAGGGCGCGTCAGCGGGTGTTGGCGGGTGTCGGGGCTGGCTTAA
Features (pLannotate 1.2.2; 22 found; start..end, strand, type, name):
     52..127     -  rep_origin     SV40 ori (fragment): SV40 origin of replication
    135..289     -  CDS            lacZα (fragment): LacZα fragment of β-galactosidase; lacZ fragment
    310..687     -  CDS            UL127: UL127_HCMVA - Protein predicted: Swiss-Prot protein existence level 4. From Human cytomegalovirus (strain AD169) (HHV-5) (Human herpesvirus 5).
    854..1233    +  enhancer       CMV enhancer: human cytomegalovirus immediate early enhancer
   1234..1437    +  promoter       CMV promoter: human cytomegalovirus (CMV) immediate early promoter
   1573..2399    +  intron         CMV intron A: human cytomegalovirus intron A (Chapman et al., 1991)
   2605..3300    +  CDS            mScarlet: mScarlet is a basic (constitutively fluorescent) red fluorescent protein published in 2016, derived from synthetic construct. It has moderate acid sensitivity.
   3310..5508    +  CDS            RAPGEF3 (fragment): RPGF3_HUMAN - Also known as CGEF1, EPAC, EPAC1. Experimental evidence at protein level: Swiss-Prot protein existence level 1. Guanine nucleotide exchange factor (GEF) for RAP1A and RAP2A small GTPases that is activated by binding cAMP. Through simultaneous binding of PDE3B to RAPGEF3 and PIK3R6 is assembled in a signaling complex in which it activates the PI3K gamma complex and which is involved in angiogenesis. Plays a role in the modulation of the cAMP- induced dynamic control of endothelial barrier function through a pathway that is independent on Rho-mediated signaling. Required for the ac
   5515..6189    +  CDS            mNeonGreen: mNeonGreen is a basic (constitutively fluorescent) green/yellow fluorescent protein published in 2013, derived from Branchiostoma lanceolatum. It is reported to be a very rapidly-maturing monomer with moderate acid sensitivity.
   6194..6692    +  CDS            Nluc (fragment): NanoLuc® luciferase human codon-optimized
   6712..6796    +  CDS            large T antigen (fragment): large T antigen from SV40 (simian virus 40)
   6819..6953    +  polyA_signal   SV40 poly(A) signal: SV40 polyadenylation signal
   7000..7016    -  protein_bind   lac operator: The lac repressor binds to the lac operator to inhibit transcription in E. coli. This inhibition can be relieved by adding lactose or isopropyl-β-D-thiogalactopyranoside (IPTG). lac repressor encoded by lacI
   7024..7054    -  promoter       lac promoter: promoter for the E. coli lac operon
   7102..7194    -  CDS            lacI (fragment): lac repressor; lacI; The lac repressor binds to the lac operator to inhibit transcription in E. coli. This inhibition can be relieved by adding lactose or isopropyl-β-D-thiogalactopyranoside (IPTG).
   7377..7965    -  rep_origin     ori: high-copy-number ColE1/pMB1/pBR322/pUC origin of replication
   8136..8996    -  CDS            AmpR: β-lactamase; bla; confers resistance to ampicillin, carbenicillin, and related antibiotics
   8997..9014    -  promoter       AmpR promoter (fragment): bla
   9138..9566    -  rep_origin     f1 ori (sequence partly withheld): f1 bacteriophage origin of replication; arrow indicates direction of (+) strand synthesis
   9582..9670    -  promoter       AmpR promoter (fragment): bla
   9765..9800    +  CDS            rop (fragment): Rop protein, which maintains plasmids at low copy number; rop
   9902..43      +  misc_feature   bom (fragment) (across the origin): basis of mobility region from pBR322
