[The description below was written by a language model from this plasmid's Addgene catalogue record and pLannotate feature annotations shown in this document.]
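Description:
GW1-mScarlet-Epac-GeNL is a mammalian expression plasmid built on the GW1 backbone that encodes a genetically encoded cAMP sensor readable by either FRET or BRET. It is propagated in E. coli through a high-copy ColE1/pUC-type origin and selected with ampicillin via the β-lactamase gene. The annotated sequence also shows an f1 phage origin and assorted backbone remnants (fragments of lacZα, lacI, the lac promoter/operator, rop, bom and an SV40 origin) that have no evident role in the sensor's function. No mammalian selection marker is annotated, so the plasmid appears suited to transient transfection. The catalogue lists a total size of 9,362 bp, whereas the sequenced record used for the feature table is 9,910 nt; the record does not explain the difference.

Expression is driven by the human cytomegalovirus immediate-early enhancer and promoter followed by CMV intron A, an arrangement that generally boosts transcript processing and expression, and is terminated by an SV40 polyadenylation signal. The single open reading frame fuses the red fluorescent protein mScarlet to residues 149–881 of human Epac1 (RAPGEF3), a cAMP-binding guanine nucleotide exchange factor, followed by GeNL, itself a fusion of mNeonGreen and NanoLuc luciferase. Epac1 acts as the sensing domain: its conformation changes on binding cAMP, which would be expected to alter energy transfer between the flanking mNeonGreen donor and mScarlet acceptor. The donor can be excited by light for FRET measurements, or by NanoLuc bioluminescence for BRET. The construct is intended for monitoring cAMP dynamics in mammalian cells in either readout mode.
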