Addgene plasmid #207874: GW1-mScarlet-Epac-GeNL
Purpose: Mammalian expression of the FRET/BRET cAMP sensor
Depositing lab: Mathew Tantama. Publication: Dual-Mode FRET and BRET Sensors for Detecting cAMP Dynamics. French AR, Tesmer AL, Tantama M. ACS Omega. 2019 Sep 12;4(13):15504-15511. doi: 10.1021/acsomega.9b01770. eCollection 2019 Sep 24. PubMed 31572851.
Backbone
  Vector backbone: GW1
  Backbone size w/o insert (bp): 4461
  Total vector size (bp): 9362
  Vector type: Mammalian Expression
Growth in bacteria
  Bacterial resistance: Ampicillin, 100 μg/mL
  Growth temperature: 37°C
  Growth strain: DH5alpha
  Copy number: Unknown
Gene/Insert
  Gene/Insert name: mScarlet-hEpac1(149-881)-mNeonGreen-NanoLuc (alt name: mScarlet-hEpac1(149-881)-GeNL)
  Species: Synthetic
  Insert size (bp): 4092
  Promoter: CMV
  Cloning method: Gibson Cloning
  Sequencing primers: 5′ CTGAATCGGAGTGAGTGC; 3′ CAAATGTGGTATGGCTGATT
Terms and licenses: Academic/Nonprofit Terms; Industry Terms: Not Available to Industry
How to cite: GW1-mScarlet-Epac-GeNL was a gift from Mathew Tantama (Addgene plasmid # 207874 ; http://n2t.net/addgene:207874 ; RRID:Addgene_207874)
